Addgene plasmid #22855: pPM56
Depositing lab: Feroz Papa. Depositing organization: University of California, San Francisco (UCSF). Publication: Real-time redox measurements during endoplasmic reticulum stress reveal interlinked protein folding functions. Merksamer PI, Trusina A, Papa FR. Cell. 2008 Nov 28. 135(5):933-47. 10.1016/j.cell.2008.10.011 PubMed 19026441.
Backbone
  Vector backbone: pFA6-KanMX6
  Backbone size w/o insert (bp): 3930
  Vector type: Yeast Expression
  Selectable markers: G418
Growth in bacteria
  Bacterial resistance: Ampicillin, 100 μg/mL
  Growth temperature: 37°C
  Growth strain: DH5alpha
  Copy number: Unknown
Gene/Insert
  Gene/Insert name: eroGFP & UPR-RFP
  Insert size (bp): 3253
  Cloning method: Restriction Enzyme
  Sequencing primers: 5′ SP6 (?)
Resource information
  A portion of this plasmid was derived from a plasmid made by: roGFP from SJ Remington a U. Oregon
Terms and licenses: Academic/Nonprofit Terms; Industry Terms: Not Available to Industry
How to cite: pPM56 was a gift from Feroz Papa (Addgene plasmid # 22855 ; http://n2t.net/addgene:22855 ; RRID:Addgene_22855)
