[The description below was written by a language model from this plasmid's Addgene catalogue record.]
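Description:
pPM56 is a yeast expression plasmid built on the pFA6-KanMX6 backbone, a vector of about 3.9 kb that carries the KanMX cassette conferring G418 resistance in yeast. It is propagated in E. coli under ampicillin selection; the record lists copy number as unknown. pFA6-type backbones generally lack a yeast replication origin and are used for chromosomal integration or as PCR templates for integration cassettes. However, the record does not state how this plasmid is introduced or maintained in yeast, nor any targeting locus.

The insert, about 3.25 kb and cloned by restriction enzymes, combines two fluorescent reporters, eroGFP and UPR-RFP. By its name and the associated study on real-time redox measurements during endoplasmic reticulum stress, eroGFP is an ER-directed form of redox-sensitive GFP; the record notes that the roGFP portion came from another laboratory's plasmid. roGFP variants carry engineered cysteines whose oxidation state shifts the fluorescence excitation spectrum, allowing ratiometric readout of the local redox environment. UPR-RFP denotes a red fluorescent protein reporter of unfolded protein response activity. The promoters, response elements, targeting or retention signals, terminators and the particular RFP variant are not specified, and no feature table is available to confirm the arrangement of the two cassettes.

Having both reporters on one G418-selectable construct lets ER redox state and UPR induction be monitored at the same time in living yeast cells. This fits the linked work examining how ER oxidative folding and stress signalling are interconnected.
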