>Addgene plasmid #22855 | pPM56 | addgene partial sequence | sequence record 28743 | 22855 with EGFP-C
TCTCGGCATGGACGAGCTGTACAAGACTCACGGTATGGACGAATTGTACAAGCACGACGAATTGTAATCT
AGAGTCATCATGTAATTAGTTATGTCACGCTTACATTCACGCCCTCCCCCCACATCCGCTCTAACCGAAA
AGGAAGGAGTTAGACAACCTGAAGTCTAGGTCCCTATTTATTTTTTTATAGTTATGTTAGTATTAAGAAC
GTTATTTATATTTCAAATTTTTCTTTTTTTTCTGTACAGACGCGTGTACGCATGTAACATTATACTGAAA
ACCTTGCTTGAGAAGGTTTTGGGACGCTCGAAGGCTTTAATTTGCCCGCGGCCATTATTATCATGACATT
AACCTATAAAAATAGGCGTATCACGAGGCCCTTTCGTCTTCAAGAATTGATCTGTCGACAGGAACTGGAC
AGCGTGTCGAAAAAGCTCGACAGGAACTGGACAGCGTGTCGAAAAAGCTCGACAGGAACTGGACAGCGTG
TCGAAAAAGCTCGACAGGAACTGGACAGCGTGTCGAAAAAGCTCGAGCAGATCCGCCAGGCGTGTATATA
GCGTGGATGGCCAGGCAACTTTAGTGCTGACACATACAGGCATATATATATGTGTGCGACGACACATGAT
CATATGGCATGCATGTGCTCTGTATGTATATAAAACTCTTGTTTTCTTCTTTTCTCTAAATATTCTTTCC
TTATACATTAGGTCCTTTGTAGCATAAATTACTATACTTCTATAGACACGCAAACACAAATACACACACT
AAATTAATAATGGTGAGC
